>Addgene plasmid #21100 | pbs/pU6-HDAC4 RNAi | addgene partial sequence | sequence record 26918 | 21100 with M13pUC-fwd
ATACGACTCNCTATAGGGCGAATTGGGTACCCGCTCTAGAACTAGTGGATCCGACGCCGCCATCTCTAGG
CCCGCGCCGGCCCCCTCGCACAGACTTGTGGGAGAAGCTCGGCTACTCCCCTGCCCCGGTTAATTTGCAT
ATAATATTTCCTAGTAACTATAGAGGCTTAATGTGCGATAAAAGACAGATAATCTGTTCTTTTTAATACT
AGCTACATTTTACATGATAGGCTTGGATTTCTATAAGAGATACAAATACTAAATTATTATTTTAAAAAAC
AGCACAAAAGGAAACTCACCCTAACTGTAAAGTAATTGTGTGTTTTGAGACTATAAATATCCCTTGGAGA
AAAGCCTTGTTTGGGAGATGCTGGCCATGAAGCAGTGTGCTGTCCTGCTTCATGGCCAGCATCTCCCTTT
TTGAATTCCTGCAGCCCGGGGGATCCACTAGTTCTAGAGCGGCCGCCACCGCGGTGGAGCTCCAGCTTTT
GTTCCCTTTAGTGAGGGTTAATTGCGCGCTTGGCGTAATCATGGTCATAGCTGTTTCCTGTGTGAAATTG
TTATCCGCTCACAATTCCACACAACATACGAGCCGGAAGCATAAAGTGTAAAGCCTGGGGTGCCTAATGA
GTGAGCTAACTCACATTAATTGCGTTGCGCTCACTGCCCGCTTTCCAGTCGGGAAACCTGTCGTGCCAGC
TGCATTAATGAATCGGCCAACGCGCGGGGAGAGGCGGTTTGCGTATTGGGCGCTCTTCCGCTTCCTCGCT
CACTGACTCGCTGCGCTCGGTCGTTCGGCTGCGGCGAGC
