>Addgene plasmid #21100 | pbs/pU6-HDAC4 RNAi | addgene partial sequence | sequence record 26919 | 21100 with M13-rev
TTACCCTCACTAAAGGGAACAAAAGCTGGAGCTCCACCGCGGTGGCGGCCGCTCTAGAACTAGTGGATCC
CCCGGGCTGCAGGAATTCAAAAAGGGAGATG
