>Addgene plasmid #21100 | pbs/pU6-HDAC4 RNAi | addgene partial sequence | sequence record 26920 | 21100 with T7
CCGACGCCGCCATCTCTAGGCCCGCGCCGGCCCCCTCGCACAGACTTGTGGGAGAAGCTCGGCTACTCCC
CTGCCCCGGTTAATTTGCATATAATATTTCCTAGTAACTATAGAGGCTTAATGTGCGATAAAAGACAGAT
AATCTGTTCTTTTTAATACTAGCTACATTTTACATGATAGGCTTGGATTTCTATAAGAGATACAAATACT
AAATTATTATTTTAAAAAACAGCACAAAAGGAAACTCACCCTAACTGTAAAGTAATTGTGTGTTTTGAGA
CTATAAATATCCCTTGGAGAAAAGCCTTGTTTGGGAGAT
