[The description below was written by a language model from this plasmid's Addgene catalogue record.]
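Description:
pbs/pU6-HDAC4 RNAi is a small mammalian expression plasmid for RNA interference against histone deacetylase 4 (HDAC4). It is built on the PBS/U6 backbone of about 3.3 kb. The name suggests a pBluescript-type cloning vector carrying a U6 promoter, although no feature table is available to confirm the individual elements. It is maintained in E. coli as a high-copy plasmid under ampicillin selection. The record lists no mammalian selection marker, reporter or viral packaging elements, so it appears to be intended for transient delivery by transfection or electroporation rather than for stable or viral transduction.

The payload is an insert of roughly 70 bp cloned between ApaI and EcoRI sites, both of which were preserved. That size fits a short hairpin cassette, with sense and antisense copies of a 21-nucleotide target sequence separated by a loop, but the record does not spell out the hairpin design. The U6 promoter is an RNA polymerase III promoter commonly used to drive small RNAs. It gives a defined transcription start and terminates at a short run of thymidines, yielding a hairpin that the cell's RNAi machinery processes into an siRNA. The insert is annotated for both human and mouse, indicating that the target site is meant to apply to HDAC4 in both species.

The associated publication examined how HDAC4 regulates neuronal survival in normal and diseased retinas, so the construct's role was loss-of-function analysis by HDAC4 knockdown in retinal neurons. It could equally serve for HDAC4 knockdown in other transfectable mouse or human cells.
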