Addgene plasmid #21100: pbs/pU6-HDAC4 RNAi
Depositing lab: Connie Cepko. Depositing organization: Harvard Medical School. Publication: HDAC4 regulates neuronal survival in normal and diseased retinas. Chen B, Cepko CL. Science. 2009 Jan 9. 323(5911):256-9. 10.1126/science.1166226 PubMed 19131628.
Backbone
  Vector backbone: PBS/U6
  Backbone size w/o insert (bp): 3300
  Vector type: Mammalian Expression
Growth in bacteria
  Bacterial resistance: Ampicillin, 100 μg/mL
  Growth temperature: 37°C
  Growth strain: DH5alpha
  Copy number: High Copy
Gene/Insert
  Gene/Insert name: RNAi against histone deacetylase4
  Species: H. sapiens (human), M. musculus (mouse)
  Insert size (bp): 70
  Entrez Gene: HDAC4 (a.k.a. AHO3, BDMR, HA6116, HD4, HDAC-4, HDAC-A, HDACA, NEDCHF, NEDCHID)
  Cloning method: Restriction Enzyme; 5′ cloning site APAI (not destroyed); 3′ cloning site ECORI (not destroyed)
  Sequencing primers: 5′ T7
Terms and licenses: Academic/Nonprofit Terms; Industry Terms: Not Available to Industry
Depositor comments: HDAC4 RNAi target sequence GGAGATGCTGGCCATGAAGCA
How to cite: pbs/pU6-HDAC4 RNAi was a gift from Connie Cepko (Addgene plasmid # 21100 ; http://n2t.net/addgene:21100 ; RRID:Addgene_21100)
